>Addgene plasmid #136879 | pEBTetDBl-CLIP-Centrobin | depositor full sequence | sequence record 264184 | Full Sequence
TTGTACAAAGTGGTGATGGCAGCTAGCGGCGCGCCCGGCCGCGGGGCAGTGCATGTAATCCCTTCAGTTG
GTTGGTACAACTTGCCAACTGGGCCCTGTTCCACATGTGACACGGGGGGGGACCAAACACAAAGGGGTTC
TCTGACTGTAGTTGACATCCTTATAAATGGATGTGCACATTTGCCAACACTGAGTGGCTTTCATCCTGGA
GCAGACTTTGCAGTCTGTGGACTGCAACACAACATTGCCTTTATGTGTAACTCTTGGCTGAAGCTCTTAC
ACCAATGCTGGGGGACATGTACCTCCCAGGGGCCCAGGAAGACTACGGGAGGCTACACCAACGTCAATCA
GAGGGGCCTGTGTAGCTACCGATAAGCGGACCCTCAAGAGGGCATTAGCAATAGTGTTTATAAGGCCCCC
TTGTTAACCCTAAACGGGTAGCATATGCTTCCCGGGTAGTAGTATATACTATCCAGACTAACCCTAATTC
AATAGCATATGTTACCCAACGGGAAGCATATGCTATCGAATTAGGGTTAGTAAAAGGGTCCTAAGGAACA
GCGATATCTCCCACCCCATGAGCTGTCACGGTTTTATTTACATGGGGTCAGGATTCCACGAGGGTAGTGA
ACCATTTTAGTCACAAGGGCAGTGGCTGAAGATCAAGGAGCGGGCAGTGAACTCTCCTGAATCTTCGCCT
GCTTCTTCATTCTCCTTCGTTTAGCTAATAGAATAACTGCTGAGTTGTGAACAGTAAGGTGTATGTGAGG
TGCTCGAAAACAAGGTTTCAGGTGACGCCCCCAGAATAAAATTTGGACGGGGGGTTCAGTGGTGGCATTG
TGCTATGACACCAATATAACCCTCACAAACCCCTTGGGCAATAAATACTAGTGTAGGAATGAAACATTCT
GAATATCTTTAACAATAGAAATCCATGGGGTGGGGACAAGCCGTAAAGACTGGATGTCCATCTCACACGA
ATTTATGGCTATGGGCAACACATAATCCTAGTGCAATATGATACTGGGGTTATTAAGATGTGTCCCAGGC
AGGGACCAAGACAGGTGAACCATGTTGTTACACTCTATTTGTAACAAGGGGAAAGAGAGTGGACGCCGAC
AGCAGCGGACTCCACTGGTTGTCTCTAACACCCCCGAAAATTAAACGGGGCTCCACGCCAATGGGGCCCA
TAAACAAAGACAAGTGGCCACTCTTTTTTTTGAAATTGTGGAGTGGGGGCACGCGTCAGCCCCCACACGC
CGCCCTGCGGTTTTGGACTGTAAAATAAGGGTGTAATAACTTGGCTGATTGTAACCCCGCTAACCACTGC
GGTCAAACCACTTGCCCACAAAACCACTAATGGCACCCCGGGGAATACCTGCATAAGTAGGTGGGCGGGC
CAAGATAGGGGCGCGATTGCTGCGATCTGGAGGACAAATTACACACACTTGCGCCTGAGCGCCAAGCACA
GGGTTGTTGGTCCTCATATTCACGAGGTCGCTGAGAGCACGGTGGGCTAATGTTGCCATGGGTAGCATAT
ACTACCCAAATATCTGGATAGCATATGCTATCCTAATCTATATCTGGGTAGCATAGGCTATCCTAATCTA
TATCTGGGTAGCATATGCTATCCTAATCTATATCTGGGTAGTATATGCTATCCTAATTTATATCTGGGTA
GCATAGGCTATCCTAATCTATATCTGGGTAGCATATGCTATCCTAATCTATATCTGGGTAGTATATGCTA
TCCTAATCTGTATCCGGGTAGCATATGCTATCCTAATAGAGATTAGGGTAGTATATGCTATCCTAATTTA
TATCTGGGTAGCATATACTACCCAAATATCTGGATAGCATATGCTATCCTAATCTATATCTGGGTAGCAT
ATGCTATCCTAATCTATATCTGGGTAGCATAGGCTATCCTAATCTATATCTGGGTAGCATATGCTATCCT
AATCTATATCTGGGTAGTATATGCTATCCTAATTTATATCTGGGTAGCATAGGCTATCCTAATCTATATC
TGGGTAGCATATGCTATCCTAATCTATATCTGGGTAGTATATGCTATCCTAATCTGTATCCGGGTAGCAT
ATGCTATCCTCATGCATATACAGTCAGCATATGATACCCAGTAGTAGAGTGGGAGTGCTATCCTTTGCAT
ATGCCGCCACCTCCCAAGGGGGCGTGAATTTTCGCTGCTTGTCCTTTTCCTGCTGGTTGCTCCCATTCTT
AGGTGAATTTAAGGAGGCCAGGCTAAAGCCGTCGCATGTCTGATTGCTCACCAGGTAAATGTCGCTAATG
TTTTCCAACGCGAGAAGGTGTTGAGCGCGGAGCTGAGTGACGTGACAACATGGGTATGCCCAATTGCCCC
ATGTTGGGAGGACGAAAATGGTGACAAGACAGATGGCCAGAAATACACCAACAGCACGCATGATGTCTAC
TGGGGATTTATTCTTTAGTGCGGGGGAATACACGGCTTTTAATACGATTGAGGGCGTCTCCTAACAAGTT
ACATCACTCCTGCCCTTCCTCACCCTCATCTCCATCACCTCCTTCATCTCCGTCATCTCCGTCATCACCC
TCCGCGGCAGCCCCTTCCACCATAGGTGGAAACCAGGGAGGCAAATCTACTCCATCGTCAAAGCTGCACA
CAGTCACCCTGATATTGCAGGTAGGAGCGGGCTTTGTCATAACAAGGTCCTTAATCGCATCCTTCAAAAC
CTCAGCAAATATATGAGTTTGTAAAAAGACCATGAAATAACAGACAATGGACTCCCTTAGCGGGCCAGGT
TGTGGGCCGGGTCCAGGGGCCATTCCAAAGGGGAGACGACTCAATGGTGTAAGACGACATTGTGGAATAG
CAAGGGCAGTTCCTCGCCTTAGGTTGTAAAGGGAGGTCTTACTACCTCCATATACGAACACACCGGCGAC
CCAAGTTCCTTCGTCGGTAGTCCTTTCTACGTGACTCCTAGCCAGGAGAGCTCTTAAACCTTCTGCAATG
TTCTCAAATTTCGGGTTGGAACCTCCTTGACCACGATGCTTTTCCAAACCACCCTCCTTTTTTGCGCCCT
GCCTCCATCACCCTGACCCCGGGGTCCAGTGCTTGGGCCTTCTCCTGGGTCATCTGCGGGGCCCTGCTCT
ATCGCTCCCGGGGGCACGTCAGGCTCACCATCTGGGCCACCTTCTTGGTGGTATTCAAAATAATCGGCTT
CCCCTACAGGGTGGAAAAATGGCCTTCTACCTGGAGGGGGCCTGCGCGGTGGAGACCCGGATGATGATGA
CTGACTACTGGGACTCCTGGGCCTCTTTTCTCCACGTCCACGACCTCTCCCCCTGGCTCTTTCACGACTT
CCCCCCCTGGCTCTTTCACGTCCTCTACCCCGGCGGCCTCCACTACCTCCTCGACCCCGGCCTCCACTAC
CTCCTCGACCCCGGCCTCCACTGCCTCCTCGACCCCGGCCTCCACCTCCTGCTCCTGCCCCTCCTGCTCC
TGCCCCTCCTCCTGCTCCTGCCCCTCCTGCCCCTCCTGCTCCTGCCCCTCCTGCCCCTCCTGCTCCTGCC
CCTCCTGCCCCTCCTGCTCCTGCCCCTCCTGCCCCTCCTCCTGCTCCTGCCCCTCCTGCCCCTCCTCCTG
CTCCTGCCCCTCCTGCCCCTCCTGCTCCTGCCCCTCCTGCCCCTCCTGCTCCTGCCCCTCCTGCCCCTCC
TGCTCCTGCCCCTCCTGCTCCTGCCCCTCCTGCTCCTGCCCCTCCTGCTCCTGCCCCTCCTGCCCCTCCT
GCCCCTCCTCCTGCTCCTGCCCCTCCTGCTCCTGCCCCTCCTGCCCCTCCTGCCCCTCCTGCTCCTGCCC
CTCCTCCTGCTCCTGCCCCTCCTGCCCCTCCTGCCCCTCCTCCTGCTCCTGCCCCTCCTGCCCCTCCTCC
TGCTCCTGCCCCTCCTCCTGCTCCTGCCCCTCCTGCCCCTCCTGCCCCTCCTCCTGCTCCTGCCCCTCCT
GCCCCTCCTCCTGCTCCTGCCCCTCCTCCTGCTCCTGCCCCTCCTGCCCCTCCTGCCCCTCCTCCTGCTC
CTGCCCCTCCTCCTGCTCCTGCCCCTCCTGCCCCTCCTGCCCCTCCTGCCCCTCCTCCTGCTCCTGCCCC
TCCTCCTGCTCCTGCCCCTCCTGCTCCTGCCCCTCCCGCTCCTGCTCCTGCTCCTGTTCCACCGTGGGTC
CCTTTGCAGCCAATGCAACTTGGACGTTTTTGGGGTCTCCGGACACCATCTCTATGTCTTGGCCCTGATC
CTGAGCCGCCCGGGGCTCCTGGTCTTCCGCCTCCTCGTCCTCGTCCTCTTCCCCGTCCTCGTCCATGGTT
ATCACCCCCTCTTCTTTGAGGTCCACTGCCGCCGGAGCCTTCTGGTCCAGATGTGTCTCCCTTCTCTCCT
AGGCCATTTCCAGGTCCTGTACCTGGCCCCTCGTCAGACATGATTCACACTAAAAGAGATCAATAGACAT
CTTTATTAGACGACGCTCAGTGAATACAGGGAGTGCAGACTCCTGCCCCCTCCAACAGCCCCCCCACCCT
CATCCCCTTCATGGTCGCTGTCAGACAGATCCAGGTCTGAAAATTCCCCATCCTCCGAACCATCCTCGTC
CTCATCACCAATTACTCGCAGCCCGGAAAACTCCCGCTGAACATCCTCAAGATTTGCGTCCTGAGCCTCA
AGCCAGGCCTCAAATTCCTCGTCCCCCTTTTTGCTGGACGGTAGGGATGGGGATTCTCGGGACCCCTCCT
CTTCCTCTTCAAGGTCACCAGACAGAGATGCTACTGGGGCAACGGAAGAAAAGCTGGGTGCGGCCTGTGA
GGATCAGCTTATCGATGATAAGCTGTCAAACATGAGAATTCTTGAAGACGAAAGGGCCTCGTGATACGCC
TATTTTTATAGGTTAATGTCATGATAATAATGGTTTCTTAGACGTCAGGTGGCACTTTTCGGGGAAATGT
GCGCGGAACCCCTATTTGTTTATTTTTCTAAATACATTCAAATATGTATCCGCTCATGAGACAATAACCC
TGATAAATGCTTCAATAATATTGAAAAAGGAAGAGTATGAGTATTCAACATTTCCGTGTCGCCCTTATTC
CCTTTTTTGCGGCATTTTGCCTTCCTGTTTTTGCTCACCCAGAAACGCTGGTGAAAGTAAAAGATGCTGA
AGATCAGTTGGGTGCACGAGTGGGTTACATCGAACTGGATCTCAACAGCGGTAAGATCCTTGAGAGTTTT
CGCCCCGAAGAACGTTTTCCAATGATGAGCACTTTTAAAGTTCTGCTATGTGGCGCGGTATTATCCCGTG
TTGACGCCGGGCAAGAGCAACTCGGTCGCCGCATACACTATTCTCAGAATGACTTGGTTGAGTACTCACC
AGTCACAGAAAAGCATCTTACGGATGGCATGACAGTAAGAGAATTATGCAGTGCTGCCATAACCATGAGT
GATAACACTGCGGCCAACTTACTTCTGACAACGATCGGAGGACCGAAGGAGCTAACCGCTTTTTTGCACA
ACATGGGGGATCATGTAACTCGCCTTGATCGTTGGGAACCGGAGCTGAATGAAGCCATACCAAACGACGA
GCGTGACACCACGATGCCTGCAGCAATGGCAACAACGTTGCGCAAACTATTAACTGGCGAACTACTTACT
CTAGCTTCCCGGCAACAATTAATAGACTGGATGGAGGCGGATAAAGTTGCAGGACCACTTCTGCGCTCGG
CCCTTCCGGCTGGCTGGTTTATTGCTGATAAATCTGGAGCCGGTGAGCGTGGGTCTCGCGGTATCATTGC
AGCACTGGGGCCAGATGGTAAGCCCTCCCGTATCGTAGTTATCTACACGACGGGGAGTCAGGCAACTATG
GATGAACGAAATAGACAGATCGCTGAGATAGGTGCCTCACTGATTAAGCATTGGTAACTGTCAGACCAAG
TTTACTCATATATACTTTAGATTGATTTAAAACTTCATTTTTAATTTAAAAGGATCTAGGTGAAGATCCT
TTTTGATAATCTCATGACCAAAATCCCTTAACGTGAGTTTTCGTTCCACTGAGCGTCAGACCCCGTAGAA
AAGATCAAAGGATCTTCTTGAGATCCTTTTTTTCTGCGCGTAATCTGCTGCTTGCAAACAAAAAAACCAC
CGCTACCAGCGGTGGTTTGTTTGCCGGATCAAGAGCTACCAACTCTTTTTCCGAAGGTAACTGGCTTCAG
CAGAGCGCAGATACCAAATACTGTCCTTCTAGTGTAGCCGTAGTTAGGCCACCACTTCAAGAACTCTGTA
GCACCGCCTACATACCTCGCTCTGCTAATCCTGTTACCAGTGGCTGCTGCCAGTGGCGATAAGTCGTGTC
TTACCGGGTTGGACTCAAGACGATAGTTACCGGATAAGGCGCAGCGGTCGGGCTGAACGGGGGGTTCGTG
CACACAGCCCAGCTTGGAGCGAACGACCTACACCGAACTGAGATACCTACAGCGTGAGCTATGAGAAAGC
GCCACGCTTCCCGAAGGGAGAAAGGCGGACAGGTATCCGGTAAGCGGCAGGGTCGGAACAGGAGAGCGCA
CGAGGGAGCTTCCAGGGGGAAACGCCTGGTATCTTTATAGTCCTGTCGGGTTTCGCCACCTCTGACTTGA
GCGTCGATTTTTGTGATGCTCGTCAGGGGGGCGGAGCCTATGGAAAAACGCCAGCAACGCGGCCTTTTTA
CGGTTCCTGGCCTTTTGCTGGCCTTGAAGCTGTCCCTGATGGTCGTCATCTACCTGCCTGGACAGCATGG
CCTGCAACGCGGGCATCCCGATGCCGCCGGAAGCGAGAAGAATCATAATGGGGAAGGCCATCCAGCCTCG
CGTCGAACTAGATGATCCGGCTGTGGAATGTGTGTCAGTTAGGGTGTGGAAAGTCCCCAGGCTCCCCAGC
AGGCAGAAGTATGCAAAGCATGCATCTCAATTAGTCAGCAACCAGGTGTGGAAAGTCCCCAGGCTCCCCA
GCAGGCAGAAGTATGCAAAGCATGCATCTCAATTAGTCAGCAACCATAGTCCCGCCCCTAACTCCGCCCA
TCCCGCCCCTAACTCCGCCCAGTTCCGCCCATTCTCCGCCCCATGGCTGACTAATTTTTTTTATTTATGC
AGAGGCCGAGGCCGCCTCGGCCTCTGAGCTATTCCAGAAGTAGTGAGGAGGCTTTTTTGGAGGGTGACCG
CCACGACCGGTATGGCCAAGCCTTTGTCTCAAGAAGAATCCACCCTCATTGAAAGAGCAACGGCTACAAT
CAACAGCATCCCCATCTCTGAAGACTACAGCGTCGCCAGCGCAGCTCTCTCTAGCGACGGCCGCATCTTC
ACTGGTGTCAATGTATATCATTTTACTGGGGGACCTTGTGCAGAACTCGTGGTGCTGGGCACTGCTGCTG
CTGCGGCAGCTGGCAACCTGACTTGTATCGTCGCGATCGGAAATGAGAACAGGGGCATCTTGAGCCCCTG
CGGACGGTGCCGACAGGTGCTTCTCGATCTGCATCCTGGGATCAAAGCCATAGTGAAGGACAGTGATGGA
CAGCCGACGGCAGTTGGGATTCGTGAATTGCTGCCCTCTGGTTACGGTCCGACGCGGCCCGACGGGTCCG
AGGGGGGTCGACCTCGAAACTTGTTTATTGCAGCTTATAATGGTTACAAATAAAGCAATAGCATCACAAA
TTTCACAAATAAAGCATTTTTTTCACTGCATTCTAGTTGTGGTTTGTCCAAACTCATCAATGTATCTTAT
CATGTCTGGATCTGATCCGAACCCCTTCCTCGACCAATTCTCATGTTTGACAGCTTATCATCGCAGATCC
GGGCAACGTTGTTGCCATTGCTCGACCAATTCTCATGTTTGACAGCTTATCATCGCAGATCCGTATGGTG
CACTCTCAGTACAATCTGCTCTGATGCCGCATAGTTAAGCCAGTATCTGCTCCCTGCTTGTGTGTTGGAG
GTCGCTGAGTAGTGCGCGAGCAAAATTTAAGCTACAACAAGGCAAGGCTTGACCGACAATTGCATGAAGA
ATCTGCTTAGGGTTAGGCGTTTTGCGCTGCTTCGCGATGTACGGGCCAGATATACGCGTATCTGAGGGGA
CTAGGGTGTGTTTAGGCGAAAAGCGGGGCTTCGGTTGTACGCGGTTAGGAGTCCCCTCAGGATATAGTAG
TTTCGCTTTTGCATAGGGAGGGGGAAATGTAGTCTTATGCAATACTCTTGTAGTCTTGCAACATGGTAAC
GATGAGTTAGCAACATGCCTTACAAGGAGAGAAAAAGCACCGTGCATGCCGATTGGTGGAAGTAAGGTGG
TACGATCGTGCCTTATTAGGAAGGCAACAGACGGGTCTGACATGGATTGGACGAACCACTGAATTCCGCA
TTGCAGAGATATTGTATTTAAGTGCCTAGCTCGATACAATAAACGCCATTTGACCATTCACCACATTGGT
GTGCACCTCCAAGCTGGCCGGGGATCCTCTAGGGCCTCTGAGCTATTCCAGAAGTAGTGAAGAGGCTTTT
TTGGAGGCCTAGGCTTTTGCAAAAAGCTCCGGATCGATCCTGAGAACTTCAGGGTGAGTTTGGGGACCCT
TGATTGTTCTTTCTTTTTCGCTATTGTAAAATTCATGTTATATGGAGGGGGCAAAGTTTTCAGGGTGTTG
TTTAGAATGGGAAGATGTCCCTTGTATCACCATGGACCCTCATGATAATTTTGTTTCTTTCACTTTCTAC
TCTGTTGACAACCATTGTCTCCTCTTATTTTCTTTTCATTTTCTGTAACTTTTTCGTTAAACTTTAGCTT
GCATTTGTAACGAATTTTTAAATTCACTTTTGTTTATTTGTCAGATTGTAAGTACTTTCTCTAATCACTT
TTTTTTCAAGGCAATCAGGGTATATTATATTGTACTTCAGCACAGTTTTAGAGAACAATTGTTATAATTA
AATGATAAGGTAGAATATTTCTGCATATAAATTCTGGCTGGCGTGGAAATATTCTTATTGGTAGAAACAA
CTACATCCTGGTCATCATCCTGCCTTTCTCTTTATGGTTACAATGATATACACTGTTTGAGATGAGGATA
AAATACTCTGAGTCCAAACCGGGCCCCTCTGCTAACCATGTTCATGCCTTCTTCTTTTTCCTACAGCTCC
TGGGCAACGTGCTGGTTATTGTGCTGTCTCATCATTTTGGCAAAGAATTGTAATACGACTCACTATAGGG
CGAATTGATATGTCTAGATTAGATAAAAGTAAAGTGATTAACAGCGCATTAGAGCTGCTTAATGAGGTCG
GAATCGAAGGTTTAACAACCCGTAAACTCGCCCAGAAGCTAGGTGTAGAGCAGCCTACATTGTATTGGCA
TGTAAAAAATAAGCGGGCTTTGCTCGACGCCTTAGCCATTGAGATGTTAGATAGGCACCATACTCACTTT
TGCCCTTTAGAAGGGGAAAGCTGGCAAGATTTTTTACGTAATAACGCTAAAAGTTTTAGATGTGCTTTAC
TAAGTCATCGCGATGGAGCAAAAGTACATTTAGGTACACGGCCTACAGAAAAACAGTATGAAACTCTCGA
AAATCAATTAGCCTTTTTATGCCAACAAGGTTTTTCACTAGAGAATGCATTATATGCACTCAGCGCTGTG
GGGCATTTTACTTTAGGTTGCGTATTGGAAGATCAAGAGCATCAAGTCGCTAAAGAAGAAAGGGAAACAC
CTACTACTGATAGTATGCCGCCATTATTACGACAAGCTATCGAATTATTTGATCACCAAGGTGCAGAGCC
AGCCTTCTTATTCGGCCTTGAATTGATCATATGCGGATTAGAAAAACAACTTAAATGTGAAAGTGGGTCC
GCGTACAGCGGATCCCGGGAATTCAGATCTTATTAAAGCAGAACTTGTTTATTGCAGCTTATAATGGTTA
CAAATAAAGCAATAGCATCACAAATTTCACAAATAAAGCATTTTTTTCACTGCATTCTAGTTGTGGTTTG
TCCAAACTCATCAATGTATCTTATCATGTCTGGTCGAATCCATGGCGCAGAACTGGTAGGTATGGAAGAT
CCGCGTTGACATTGATTATTGACTAGTTATTAATAGTAATCAATTACGGGGTCATTAGTTCATAGCCCAT
ATATGGAGTTCCGCGTTACATAACTTACGGTAAATGGCCCGCCTGGCTGACCGCCCAACGACCCCCGCCC
ATTGACGTCAATAATGACGTATGTTCCCATAGTAACGCCAATAGGGACTTTCCATTGACGTCAATGGGTG
GAGTATTTACGGTAAACTGCCCACTTGGCAGTACATCAAGTGTATCATATGCCAAGTACGCCCCCTATTG
ACGTCAATGACGGTAAATGGCCCGCCTGGCATTATGCCCAGTACATGACCTTATGGGACTTTCCTACTTG
GCAGTACATCTACGTATTAGTCATCGCTATTACCATGGTGATGCGGTTTTGGCAGTACATCAATGGGCGT
GGATAGCGGTTTGACTCACGGGGATTTCCAAGTCTCCACCCCATTGACGTCAATGGGAGTTTGTTTTGGC
ACCAAAATCAACGGGACTTTCCAAAATGTCGTAACAACTCCGCCCCATTGACGCAAATGGGCGGTAGGCG
TGTACGGTGGGAGGTCTATATAAGCAGAGCTCTCCCTATCAGTGATAGAGATCTCCCTATCAGTGATAGA
GATCGTCGACGAGCTCGTTTAGTGAACCGTCAGATCGCCTGGAGACGCCATCCACGCTGTTTTGACCTCC
ATAGAAGACACCGGGACCGATCCAGCCTCCGGACTCTAGCGTTTAAACTTAAGCTTACCACCATGGATTA
TAAAGACGATGATGACAAGCACCACCACCACCACCACGACAAGGATTGTGAAATGAAACGCACCACACTG
GACAGCCCTTTGGGGAAGCTGGAGCTGTCTGGTTGTGAGCAGGGTCTGCACGAAATAATTTTTCTGGGCA
AGGGGACGTCTGCAGCTGATGCCGTGGAGGTCCCAGCCCCCGCTGCGGTTCTCGGAGGTCCGGAGCCCCT
GATACAGGCTACAGCCTGGCTGAATGCCTATTTCCACCAGCCCGAGGCTATCGAAGAGTTCCCCGTGCCG
GCTCTTCACCATCCCGTTTTCCAGCAAGAGTCGTTCACCAGACAGGTGTTATGGAAGCTGCTGAAGGTTG
TGAAATTCGGAGAAGTGATTTCTGAGTCACACTTAGCAGCCCTGGTAGGCAACCCCGCAGCCACGGCAGC
AGTGAATACGGCACTGGATGGCAATCCTGTCCCTATCCTGATCCCGTGCCACAGAGTGGTCCAGGGGGAT
TCGGATGTGGGGCCGTACCTTGGTGGACTGGCCGTGAAGGAATGGCTTCTGGCCCATGAAGGCCACCGGT
TGGGGAAGCCAGGCTTGGGATTCGAACTGGAGGTGCTGTTCCAGGGCCCCGGTACCGCCATCACAAGTTT
GTACAAAAAAGCAGGCACCATGGCAACATCAGCTGACAGCCCCAGTTCACCCCTCGGGGCGGAGGATCTC
CTGAGTGATTCATCAGAACCCCCTGGGCTCAACCAAGTGTCGTCTGAAGTGACCTCCCAGCTCTATGCTT
CTTTGCGCCTCAGCCGGCAGGCGGAGGCCACGGCCCGAGCCCAGCTGTATTTACCCTCCACCTCCCCGCC
TCATGAAGGGTTAGACGGCTTCGCCCAAGAATTGAGTCGAAGCTTGTCAGTCGGATTGGAAAAGAACTTG
AAGAAAAAGGATGGTTCTAAGCATATCTTTGAGATGGAAAGTGTTCGGGGTCAGCTCCAGACCATGCTCC
AAACCTCACGTGATACAGCCTATCGGGATCCTCTCATTCCTGGCGCTGGCTCAGAGAGACGGGAAGAGGA
CTCCTTTGACAGTGATAGCACAGCCACCTTGCTCAACACCCGGCCCCTGCAAGACTTGTCTCCATCTAGC
TCAGCCCAAGCCCTGGAGGAGCTGTTTCCCCGCTACACCAGCCTTCGGCCAGGGCCTCCACTCAATCCCC
CAGATTTTCAGGGGCTGAGAGATGCATTGGATTCAGAGCATACCCGCCGCAAGCATTGTGAGCGCCATAT
TCAGAGCCTGCAGACCCGAGTGTTAGAGCTACAGCAACAATTAGCCGTGGCTGTGGCTGCCGACCGCAAG
AAAGATACCATGATTGAACAACTGGACAAGACCCTGGCCCGTGTGGTGGAGGGCTGGAACCGGCATGAGG
CTGAGCGGACAGAGGTTCTCAGGGGACTTCAAGAGGAACACCAGGCAGCAGAGCTCACCAGAAGCAAGCA
GCAGGAGACAGTAACCCGCCTGGAACAAAGCCTTTCTGAGGCCATGGAGGCCCTGAATCGTGAGCAGGAA
AGTGCCAGACTGCAGCAACGGGAAAGAGAGACACTGGAGGAGGAAAGGCAAGCTCTGACTCTGAGGTTGG
AGGCAGAACAGCAGCGGTGCTGTGTCCTGCAGGAAGAGCGGGATGCAGCTCGGGCTGGGCAACTGAGTGA
GCATCGAGAGTTGGAGACTCTTCGGGCTGCCCTAGAAGAAGAACGGCAGACCTGGGCCCAGCAAGAGCAC
CAGCTTAAGGAACACTACCAGGCGCTGCAGGAGGAGAGCCAGGCTCAGCTGGAAAGGGAGAAGGAGAAGA
GCCAGAGGGAAGCCCAGGCCGCCTGGGAGACCCAGCACCAGTTGGCATTGGTGCAGTCTGAGGTGCGGCG
GCTGGAAGGAGAGCTGGATACAGCTCGGAGAGAGAGAGATGCCCTGCAGCTGGAAATGAGCTTGGTGCAG
GCCCGGTATGAAAGCCAGCGGATCCAGCTGGAGTCGGAGCTGGCTGTGCAGCTGGAGCAGCGGGTGACAG
AGCGGCTGGCGCAGGCTCAGGAGAGCAGCCTACGGCAAGCAGCCTCCCTCAGGGAACATCACAGGAAGCA
GCTGCAGGACCTGAGTGGACAGCACCAGCAGGAGCTGGCCAGTCAGCTAGCTCAGTTCAAGGTGGAAATG
GCAGAACGAGAGGAACGGCAACAGCAGGTGGCTGAGGACTACGAGCTCAGACTGGCCCGGGAGCAAGCGC
GAGTGTGCGAACTGCAGAGTGGGAACCAGCAGCTGGAGGAGCAGCGGGTGGAGCTGGTGGAAAGACTGCA
GGCCATGCTGCAGGCCCACTGGGATGAGGCCAACCAGCTGCTCAGCACCACTCTCCCGCCGCCCAACCCT
CCAGCTCCTCCTGCTGGACCCTCCAGCCCCGGGCCTCAGGAGCCCGAGAAGGAGGAGAGGAGGGTCTGGA
CTATGCCTCCCATGGCCGTGGCCCTGAAGCCTGTATTGCAGCAGAGCCGGGAAGCAAGGGACGAGCTACC
TGGAGCGCCTCCTGTTCTTTGCAGTTCCTCCTCAGATCTTAGCCTCCTGTTGGGCCCCTCTTTTCAGAGC
CAGCATTCTTTCCAGCCCCTGGAGCCCAAACCAGACCTCACTTCATCCACAGCTGGGGCCTTCTCTGCAC
TTGGGGCCTTCCATCCCGATCATAGGGCAGAAAGGCCATTCCCTGAGGAAGATCCTGGACCTGACGGGGA
GGGCCTCCTAAAGCAAGGGCTGCCGCCTGCTCAGCTGGAGGGCCTCAAGAATTTTTTGCACCAGTTGCTG
GAGACAGTGCCCCAGAACAATGAGAACCCTTCTGTCGACCTGTTGCCCCCTAAGTCTGGTCCTCTGACTG
TCCCATCTTGGGAGGAAGCCCCTCAAGTGCCACGTATTCCACCGCCTGTCCACAAAACCAAAGTTCCCTT
AGCCATGGCATCCAGTCTTTTCCGGGTCCCTGAGCCTCCCTCCTCCCATTCACAAGGCAGTGGTCCCAGC
AGTGGTTCCCCAGAGAGAGGTGGAGATGGGCTTACATTCCCAAGGCAGCTGATGGAGGTGTCTCAACTGT
TGCGACTCTACCAGGCTCGGGGCTGGGGGGCTCTGCCTGCTGAGGATCTCCTGCTCTACCTGAAGAGGCT
GGAACACAGCGGGACTGATGGCCGAGGGGATAATGTCCCCAGAAGGAACACAGACTCCCGCTTGGGTGAG
ATCCCCCGGAAAGAGATTCCCTCCCAGGCTGTCCCTCGCCGCCTTGCTACAGCCCCCAAGACTGAAAAAC
CTCCCGCACGGAAGAAAAGTGGGCACCCTGCCCCGAGTAGCATGAGGAGCCGGGGGGGAGTCTGGAGATA
GATACCCAGCTTTC
Features (pLannotate 1.2.2; 30 found; start..end, strand, type, name):
    433..2222    -  rep_origin     oriP: Epstein-Barr virus oriP replication origin (Yates et al., 2000)
   2223..2441    -  CDS            gL (fragment): GL_EBVB9 - Experimental evidence at protein level: Swiss-Prot protein existence level 1. The heterodimer glycoprotein H-glycoprotein L is required for the fusion of viral and plasma membranes leading to virus entry into the host cell. Acts as a functional inhibitor of gH and maintains gH in an inhibited form. Upon binding to host integrins, gL dissociates from gH leading to activation of the viral fusion glycoproteins gB and gH. Fusion of EBV with B-lymphocytes requires the additional receptor- binding protein gp42, which forms a complex with gH/gL. The heterodimer gH/gL targets also host EPHA
   2524..4451    -  CDS            EBNA1 (fragment): Epstein-Barr nuclear antigen 1, also known as EBNA-1 crucial for latent viral infection, and for episomal amplification of vectors containing the oriP origin (Okita et al., 2013)
   4489..4833    -  CDS            BRRF2_EBVB9 (fragment): Protein inferred from homology: Swiss-Prot protein existence level 3. From Epstein-Barr virus (strain B95-8) (HHV-4) (Human herpesvirus 4).
   4836..4859    -  promoter       tet promoter (fragment): E. coli promoter for tetracycline efflux protein gene
   4972..5076    +  promoter       AmpR promoter: bla
   5077..5937    +  CDS            AmpR: β-lactamase; bla; confers resistance to ampicillin, carbenicillin, and related antibiotics
   6108..6696    +  rep_origin     ori: high-copy-number ColE1/pMB1/pBR322/pUC origin of replication
   6742..6865    -  CDS            TcR (fragment): tetracycline efflux protein; tet; confers resistance to tetracycline
   6903..7200    +  promoter       SV40 promoter: SV40 enhancer and early promoter
   7222..7604    +  CDS            BSD (fragment): blasticidin S deaminase; Aspergillus terreus BSD; confers resistance to blasticidin
   7648..7782    +  polyA_signal   SV40 poly(A) signal: SV40 polyadenylation signal
   7904..7956    -  misc_feature   bom (fragment): basis of mobility region from pBR322
   8087..8180    +  ncRNA          Retro dr1: Accession: RF00214 - Retrovirus direct repeat 1 (dr1)
   8216..8477    +  promoter       RSV promoter: Rous sarcoma virus enhancer/promoter
   8503..8563    +  promoter       SV40 promoter (fragment): SV40 early promoter
   8594..9166    +  intron         β-globin intron: intron from rabbit β-globin gene
   9221..9239    +  promoter       T7 promoter: promoter for bacteriophage T7 RNA polymerase
   9250..9870    +  CDS            tetR: TETR2_ECOLX - Experimental evidence at protein level: Swiss-Prot protein existence level 1. TetR is the repressor of the tetracycline resistance element; its N-terminal region forms a helix-turn-helix structure and binds DNA. Binding of tetracycline to TetR reduces the repressor affinity for the tetracycline resistance gene (tetA) promoter operator sites. From Escherichia coli.
   9912..10033   +  polyA_signal   SV40 poly(A) signal: SV40 polyadenylation signal
  10088..10467   +  enhancer       CMV enhancer: human cytomegalovirus immediate early enhancer
  10468..10671   +  promoter       CMV promoter: human cytomegalovirus (CMV) immediate early promoter
  10673..10692   +  promoter       PLtetO-1 promoter (fragment): modified phage lambda PL promoter with tet operator sites (Lutz and Bujard, 1997)
  10694..10713   +  promoter       PLtetO-1 promoter (fragment): modified phage lambda PL promoter with tet operator sites (Lutz and Bujard, 1997)
  10721..10754   +  promoter       TRE3GV promoter (fragment): 3rd-generation Tet-responsive promoter that can be activated by binding of Tet-On® 3G, optimized for retroviral and lentiviral vectors
  10870..10887   +  CDS            9xHis (fragment): 9xHis affinity tag
  10888..11430   +  CDS            MGMT (fragment): MGMT_HUMAN - Experimental evidence at protein level: Swiss-Prot protein existence level 1. Involved in the cellular defense against the biological effects of O6-methylguanine (O6-MeG) and O4-methylthymine (O4-MeT) in DNA. Repairs the methylated nucleobase in DNA by stoichiometrically transferring the methyl group to a cysteine residue in the enzyme. This is a suicide reaction: the enzyme is irreversibly inactivated. From Homo sapiens (Human).
  11474..11494   +  protein_bind   attB1: mutant version of attB; core recombination site for the Gateway® BP reaction BP Clonase™
  11500..14208   +  CDS            CNTROB: CNTRB_HUMAN - Also known as LIP8. Experimental evidence at protein level: Swiss-Prot protein existence level 1. Required for centriole duplication. Inhibition of centriole duplication leading to defects in cytokinesis. From Homo sapiens (Human).
  14214..14      -  protein_bind   attB2 (across the origin): mutant version of attB; recombination site for the Gateway® BP reaction BP Clonase™
