>Addgene plasmid #136879 | pEBTetDBl-CLIP-Centrobin | addgene full sequence | sequence record 276409 | Addgene NGS Result
TTGTACAAAGTGGTGATGGCAGCTAGCGGCGCGCCCGGCCGCGGGGCAGTGCATGTAATCCCTTCAGTTG
GTTGGTACAACTTGCCAACTGGGCCCTGTTCCACATGTGACACGGGGGGGGACCAAACACAAAGGGGTTC
TCTGACTGTAGTTGACATCCTTATAAATGGATGTGCACATTTGCCAACACTGAGTGGCTTTCATCCTGGA
GCAGACTTTGCAGTCTGTGGACTGCAACACAACATTGCCTTTATGTGTAACTCTTGGCTGAAGCTCTTAC
ACCAATGCTGGGGGACATGTACCTCCCAGGGGCCCAGGAAGACTACGGGAGGCTACACCAACGTCAATCA
GAGGGGCCTGTGTAGCTACCGATAAGCGGACCCTCAAGAGGGCATTAGCAATAGTGTTTATAAGGCCCCC
TTGTTAACCCTAAACGGGTAGCATATGCTTCCCGGGTAGTAGTATATACTATCCAGACTAACCCTAATTC
AATAGCATATGTTACCCAACGGGAAGCATATGCTATCGAATTAGGGTTAGTAAAAGGGTCCTAAGGAACA
GCGATATCTCCCACCCCATGAGCTGTCACGGTTTTATTTACATGGGGTCAGGATTCCACGAGGGTAGTGA
ACCATTTTAGTCACAAGGGCAGTGGCTGAAGATCAAGGAGCGGGCAGTGAACTCTCCTGAATCTTCGCCT
GCTTCTTCATTCTCCTTCGTTTAGCTAATAGAATAACTGCTGAGTTGTGAACAGTAAGGTGTATGTGAGG
TGCTCGAAAACAAGGTTTCAGGTGACGCCCCCAGAATAAAATTTGGACGGGGGGTTCAGTGGTGGCATTG
TGCTATGACACCAATATAACCCTCACAAACCCCTTGGGCAATAAATACTAGTGTAGGAATGAAACATTCT
GAATATCTTTAACAATAGAAATCCATGGGGTGGGGACAAGCCGTAAAGACTGGATGTCCATCTCACACGA
ATTTATGGCTATGGGCAACACATAATCCTAGTGCAATATGATACTGGGGTTATTAAGATGTGTCCCAGGC
AGGGACCAAGACAGGTGAACCATGTTGTTACACTCTATTTGTAACAAGGGGAAAGAGAGTGGACGCCGAC
AGCAGCGGACTCCACTGGTTGTCTCTAACACCCCCGAAAATTAAACGGGGCTCCACGCCAATGGGGCCCA
TAAACAAAGACAAGTGGCCACTCTTTTTTTTGAAATTGTGGAGTGGGGGCACGCGTCAGCCCCCACACGC
CGCCCTGCGGTTTTGGACTGTAAAATAAGGGTGTAATAACTTGGCTGATTGTAACCCCGCTAACCACTGC
GGTCAAACCACTTGCCCACAAAACCACTAATGGCACCCCGGGGAATACCTGCATAAGTAGGTGGGCGGGC
CAAGATAGGGGCGCGATTGCTGCGATCTGGAGGACAAATTACACACACTTGCGCCTGAGCGCCAAGCACA
GGGTTGTTGGTCCTCATATTCACGAGGTCGCTGAGAGCACGGTGGGCTAATGTTGCCATGGGTAGCATAT
ACTACCCAAATATCTGGATAGCATATGCTATCCTAATCTATATCTGGGTAGCATAGGCTATCCTAATCTA
TATCTGGGTAGTATATGCTATCCTAATCTGTATCCGGGTAGCATATGCTATCCTAATAGAGATTAGGGTA
GTATATGCTATCCTAATTTATATCTGGGTAGCATATACTACCCAAATATCTGGATAGCATATGCTATCCT
AATCTATATCTGGGTAGCATATGCTATCCTAATCTATATCTGGGTAGCATAGGCTATCCTAATCTATATC
TGGGTAGCATATGCTATCCTAATCTATATCTGGGTAGTATATGCTATCCTAATTTATATCTGGGTAGCAT
AGGCTATCCTAATCTATATCTGGGTAGCATATGCTATCCTAATCTATATCTGGGTAGTATATGCTATCCT
AATCTGTATCCGGGTAGCATATGCTATCCTCATGCATATACAGTCAGCATATGATACCCAGTAGTAGAGT
GGGAGTGCTATCCTTTGCATATGCCGCCACCTCCCAAGGGGGCGTGAATTTTCGCTGCTTGTCCTTTTCC
TGCTGGTTGCTCCCATTCTTAGGTGAATTTAAGGAGGCCAGGCTAAAGCCGTCGCATGTCTGATTGCTCA
CCAGGTAAATGTCGCTAATGTTTTCCAACGCGAGAAGGTGTTGAGCGCGGAGCTGAGTGACGTGACAACA
TGGGTATGCCCAATTGCCCCATGTTGGGAGGACGAAAATGGTGACAAGACAGATGGCCAGAAATACACCA
ACAGCACGCATGATGTCTACTGGGGATTTATTCTTTAGTGCGGGGGAATACACGGCTTTTAATACGATTG
AGGGCGTCTCCTAACAAGTTACATCACTCCTGCCCTTCCTCACCCTCATCTCCATCACCTCCTTCATCTC
CGTCATCTCCGTCATCACCCTCCGCGGCAGCCCCTTCCACCATAGGTGGAAACCAGGGAGGCAAATCTAC
TCCATCGTCAAAGCTGCACACAGTCACCCTGATATTGCAGGTAGGAGCGGGCTTTGTCATAACAAGGTCC
TTAATCGCATCCTTCAAAACCTCAGCAAATATATGAGTTTGTAAAAAGACCATGAAATAACAGACAATGG
ACTCCCTTAGCGGGCCAGGTTGTGGGCCGGGTCCAGGGGCCATTCCAAAGGGGAGACGACTCAATGGTGT
AAGACGACATTGTGGAATAGCAAGGGCAGTTCCTCGCCTTAGGTTGTAAAGGGAGGTCTTACTACCTCCA
TATACGAACACACCGGCGACCCAAGTTCCTTCGTCGGTAGTCCTTTCTACGTGACTCCTAGCCAGGAGAG
CTCTTAAACCTTCTGCAATGTTCTCAAATTTCGGGTTGGAACCTCCTTGACCACGATGCTTTCCAAACCA
CCCTCCTTTTTTGCGCCTGCCTCCATCACCCTGACCCCGGGGTCCAGTGCTTGGGCCTTCTCCTGGGTCA
TCTGCGGGGCCCTGCTCTATCGCTCCCGGGGGCACGTCAGGCTCACCATCTGGGCCACCTTCTTGGTGGT
ATTCAAAATAATCGGCTTCCCCTACAGGGTGGAAAAATGGCCTTCTACCTGGAGGGGGCCTGCGCGGTGG
AGACCCGGATGATGATGACTGACTACTGGGACTCCTGGGCCTCTTTTCTCCACGTCCACGACCTCTCCCC
CTGGCTCTTTCACGACTTCCCCCCCTGGCTCTTTCACGTCCTCTACCCCGGCGGCCTCCACTACCTCCTC
GACCCCGGCCTCCACTACCTCCTCGACCCCGGCCTCCACTGCCTCCTCGACCCCGGCCTCCACCTCCTGC
TCCTGCCCCTCCTGCTCCTGCCCCTCCTCCTGCTCCTGCCCCTCCTGCCCCTCCTGCTCCTGCCCCTCCT
GCCCCTCCTGCTCCTGCCCCTCCTSCCCCTCCTGCTCCTGCCCCTCCTGCCCCTCCTCCTSCTCCTSCTG
CTCCTGCCMCTCCTCCTGCTCCTGCCCCTCCTGCCCCTCCTGCTCCTGCCCCTCCTGCCCCTCCTGCTCC
TGCCCCTCCTGCCCCTCCTGCTCCTGCCCCTCCTGCTCCTGCCCCTCCTGCTCCTGCCCCTCCTGCTCCT
GCCCCTCCTGCCCCTCCTGCCCCTCCTCCYSCTCCTGCCCCTCCTGCTCCTSCCCCTCCTGCCCCTCCTG
CCCCTCCTGCTCCTGCCCCTCCTCCTSCTCCTSCCCCTCCTCCCCCTCCTSCCCCTCCTCCTGCTCCTGC
CCCTCCTGCCCCTCCTCCTGCTCCTGCCCCTCCTCCTGCTCCTGCCCCTCCTGCCCCTCCTGCCCCTCCT
CCTGCTCCTGCCCCTCCTGCCCCTCCTCCTGCTCCTGCCCCTCCTCCTGCTCCTGCCCCTCCTGCCCCTC
CTGCCCCTCCTCCTGCTCCTGCCCCTCCTCCTGCTCCTGCCCCTCCTGCCCCTCCTGCCCCTCCTGCCCC
TCCTCCTGCTCCTGCCCCTCCTCCTGCTCCTGCCCCTCCTGCTCCTGCCCCTCCCGCTCCTGCTCCTGCT
CCTGTTCCACCGTGGGTCCCTTTGCAGCCAATGCAACTTGGACGTTTTTGGGGTCTCCGGACACCATCTC
TATGTCTTGGCCCTGATCCTGAGCCGCCCGGGGCTCCTGGTCTTCCGCCTCCTCGTCCTCGTCCTCTTCC
CCGTCCTCGTCCATGGTTATCACCCCCTCTTCTTTGAGGTCCACTGCCGCCGGAGCCTTCTGGTCCAGAT
GTGTCTCCCTTCTCTCCTAGGCCATTTCCAGGTCCTGTACCTGGCCCCTCGTCAGACATGATTCACACTA
AAAGAGATCAATAGACATCTTTATTAGACGACGCTCAGTGAATACAGGGAGTGCAGACTCCTGCCCCCTC
CAACAGCCCCCCCACCCTCATCCCCTTCATGGTCGCTGTCAGACAGATCCAGGTCTGAAAATTCCCCATC
CTCCGAACCATCCTCGTCCTCATCACCAATTACTCGCAGCCCGGAAAACTCCCGCTGAACATCCTCAAGA
TTTGCGTCCTGAGCCTCAAGCCAGGCCTCAAATTCCTCGTCCCCCTTTTTGCTGGACGGTAGGGATGGGG
ATTCTCGGGACCCCTCCTCTTCCTCTTCAAGGTCACCAGACAGAGATGCTACTGGGGCAACGGAAGAAAA
GCTGGGTGCGGCCTGTGAGGATCAGCTTATCGATGATAAGCTGTCAAACATGAGAATTCTTGAAGACGAA
AGGGCCTCGTGATACGCCTATTTTTATAGGTTAATGTCATGATAATAATGGTTTCTTAGACGTCAGGTGG
CACTTTTCGGGGAAATGTGCGCGGAACCCCTATTTGTTTATTTTTCTAAATACATTCAAATATGTATCCG
CTCATGAGACAATAACCCTGATAAATGCTTCAATAATATTGAAAAAGGAAGAGTATGAGTATTCAACATT
TCCGTGTCGCCCTTATTCCCTTTTTTGCGGCATTTTGCCTTCCTGTTTTTGCTCACCCAGAAACGCTGGT
GAAAGTAAAAGATGCTGAAGATCAGTTGGGTGCACGAGTGGGTTACATCGAACTGGATCTCAACAGCGGT
AAGATCCTTGAGAGTTTTCGCCCCGAAGAACGTTTTCCAATGATGAGCACTTTTAAAGTTCTGCTATGTG
GCGCGGTATTATCCCGTGTTGACGCCGGGCAAGAGCAACTCGGTCGCCGCATACACTATTCTCAGAATGA
CTTGGTTGAGTACTCACCAGTCACAGAAAAGCATCTTACGGATGGCATGACAGTAAGAGAATTATGCAGT
GCTGCCATAACCATGAGTGATAACACTGCGGCCAACTTACTTCTGACAACGATCGGAGGACCGAAGGAGC
TAACCGCTTTTTTGCACAACATGGGGGATCATGTAACTCGCCTTGATCGTTGGGAACCGGAGCTGAATGA
AGCCATACCAAACGACGAGCGTGACACCACGATGCCTGCAGCAATGGCAACAACGTTGCGCAAACTATTA
ACTGGCGAACTACTTACTCTAGCTTCCCGGCAACAATTAATAGACTGGATGGAGGCGGATAAAGTTGCAG
GACCACTTCTGCGCTCGGCCCTTCCGGCTGGCTGGTTTATTGCTGATAAATCTGGAGCCGGTGAGCGTGG
GTCTCGCGGTATCATTGCAGCACTGGGGCCAGATGGTAAGCCCTCCCGTATCGTAGTTATCTACACGACG
GGGAGTCAGGCAACTATGGATGAACGAAATAGACAGATCGCTGAGATAGGTGCCTCACTGATTAAGCATT
GGTAACTGTCAGACCAAGTTTACTCATATATACTTTAGATTGATTTAAAACTTCATTTTTAATTTAAAAG
GATCTAGGTGAAGATCCTTTTTGATAATCTCATGACCAAAATCCCTTAACGTGAGTTTTCGTTCCACTGA
GCGTCAGACCCCGTAGAAAAGATCAAAGGATCTTCTTGAGATCCTTTTTTTCTGCGCGTAATCTGCTGCT
TGCAAACAAAAAAACCACCGCTACCAGCGGTGGTTTGTTTGCCGGATCAAGAGCTACCAACTCTTTTTCC
GAAGGTAACTGGCTTCAGCAGAGCGCAGATACCAAATACTGTCCTTCTAGTGTAGCCGTAGTTAGGCCAC
CACTTCAAGAACTCTGTAGCACCGCCTACATACCTCGCTCTGCTAATCCTGTTACCAGTGGCTGCTGCCA
GTGGCGATAAGTCGTGTCTTACCGGGTTGGACTCAAGACGATAGTTACCGGATAAGGCGCAGCGGTCGGG
CTGAACGGGGGGTTCGTGCACACAGCCCAGCTTGGAGCGAACGACCTACACCGAACTGAGATACCTACAG
CGTGAGCTATGAGAAAGCGCCACGCTTCCCGAAGGGAGAAAGGCGGACAGGTATCCGGTAAGCGGCAGGG
TCGGAACAGGAGAGCGCACGAGGGAGCTTCCAGGGGGAAACGCCTGGTATCTTTATAGTCCTGTCGGGTT
TCGCCACCTCTGACTTGAGCGTCGATTTTTGTGATGCTCGTCAGGGGGGCGGAGCCTATGGAAAAACGCC
AGCAACGCGGCCTTTTTACGGTTCCTGGCCTTTTGCTGGCCTTGAAGCTGTCCCTGATGGTCGTCATCTA
CCTGCCTGGACAGCATGGCCTGCAACGCGGGCATCCCGATGCCGCCGGAAGCGAGAAGAATCATAATGGG
GAAGGCCATCCAGCCTCGCGTCGAACTAGATGATCCGGCTGTGGAATGTGTGTCAGTTAGGGTGTGGAAA
GTCCCCAGGCTCCCCAGCAGGCAGAAGTATGCAAAGCATGCATCTCAATTAGTCAGCAACCAGGTGTGGA
AAGTCCCCAGGCTCCCCAGCAGGCAGAAGTATGCAAAGCATGCATCTCAATTAGTCAGCAACCATAGTCC
CGCCCCTAACTCCGCCCATCCCGCCCCTAACTCCGCCCAGTTCCGCCCATTCTCCGCCCCATGGCTGACT
AATTTTTTTTATTTATGCAGAGGCCGAGGCCGCCTCGGCCTCTGAGCTATTCCAGAAGTAGTGAGGAGGC
TTTTTTGGAGGGTGACCGCCACGACCGGTATGGCCAAGCCTTTGTCTCAAGAAGAATCCACCCTCATTGA
AAGAGCAACGGCTACAATCAACAGCATCCCCATCTCTGAAGACTACAGCGTCGCCAGCGCAGCTCTCTCT
AGCGACGGCCGCATCTTCACTGGTGTCAATGTATATCATTTTACTGGGGGACCTTGTGCAGAACTCGTGG
TGCTGGGCACTGCTGCTGCTGCGGCAGCTGGCAACCTGACTTGTATCGTCGCGATCGGAAATGAGAACAG
GGGCATCTTGAGCCCCTGCGGACGGTGCCGACAGGTGCTTCTCGATCTGCATCCTGGGATCAAAGCCATA
GTGAAGGACAGTGATGGACAGCCGACGGCAGTTGGGATTCGTGAATTGCTGCCCTCTGGTTATGTGTGGG
AGGGCTAACGGTCCGACGCGGCCCGACGGGTCCGAGGGGGGTCGACCTCGAAACTTGTTTATTGCAGCTT
ATAATGGTTACAAATAAAGCAATAGCATCACAAATTTCACAAATAAAGCATTTTTTTCACTGCATTCTAG
TTGTGGTTTGTCCAAACTCATCAATGTATCTTATCATGTCTGGATCTGATCCGAACCCCTTCCTCGACCA
ATTCTCATGTTTGACAGCTTATCATCGCAGATCCGGGCAACGTTGTTGCCATTGCTCGACCAATTCTCAT
GTTTGACAGCTTATCATCGCAGATCCGTATGGTGCACTCTCAGTACAATCTGCTCTGATGCCGCATAGTT
AAGCCAGTATCTGCTCCCTGCTTGTGTGTTGGAGGTCGCTGAGTAGTGCGCGAGCAAAATTTAAGCTACA
ACAAGGCAAGGCTTGACCGACAATTGCATGAAGAATCTGCTTAGGGTTAGGCGTTTTGCGCTGCTTCGCG
ATGTACGGGCCAGATATACGCGTATCTGAGGGGACTAGGGTGTGTTTAGGCGAAAAGCGGGGCTTCGGTT
GTACGCGGTTAGGAGTCCCCTCAGGATATAGTAGTTTCGCTTTTGCATAGGGAGGGGGAAATGTAGTCTT
ATGCAATACTCTTGTAGTCTTGCAACATGGTAACGATGAGTTAGCAACATGCCTTACAAGGAGAGAAAAA
GCACCGTGCATGCCGATTGGTGGAAGTAAGGTGGTACGATCGTGCCTTATTAGGAAGGCAACAGACGGGT
CTGACATGGATTGGACGAACCACTGAATTCCGCATTGCAGAGATATTGTATTTAAGTGCCTAGCTCGATA
CAATAAACGCCATTTGACCATTCACCACATTGGTGTGCACCTCCAAGCTGGCCGGGGATCCTCTAGGGCC
TCTGAGCTATTCCAGAAGTAGTGAAGAGGCTTTTTTGGAGGCCTAGGCTTTTGCAAAAAGCTCCGGATCG
ATCCTGAGAACTTCAGGGTGAGTTTGGGGACCCTTGATTGTTCTTTCTTTTTCGCTATTGTAAAATTCAT
GTTATATGGAGGGGGCAAAGTTTTCAGGGTGTTGTTTAGAATGGGAAGATGTCCCTTGTATCACCATGGA
CCCTCATGATAATTTTGTTTCTTTCACTTTCTACTCTGTTGACAACCATTGTCTCCTCTTATTTTCTTTT
CATTTTCTGTAACTTTTTCGTTAAACTTTAGCTTGCATTTGTAACGAATTTTTAAATTCACTTTTGTTTA
TTTGTCAGATTGTAAGTACTTTCTCTAATCACTTTTTTTTCAAGGCAATCAGGGTATATTATATTGTACT
TCAGCACAGTTTTAGAGAACAATTGTTATAATTAAATGATAAGGTAGAATATTTCTGCATATAAATTCTG
GCTGGCGTGGAAATATTCTTATTGGTAGAAACAACTACATCCTGGTCATCATCCTGCCTTTCTCTTTATG
GTTACAATGATATACACTGTTTGAGATGAGGATAAAATACTCTGAGTCCAAACCGGGCCCCTCTGCTAAC
CATGTTCATGCCTTCTTCTTTTTCCTACAGCTCCTGGGCAACGTGCTGGTTATTGTGCTGTCTCATCATT
TTGGCAAAGAATTGTAATACGACTCACTATAGGGCGAATTGATATGTCTAGATTAGATAAAAGTAAAGTG
ATTAACAGCGCATTAGAGCTGCTTAATGAGGTCGGAATCGAAGGTTTAACAACCCGTAAACTCGCCCAGA
AGCTAGGTGTAGAGCAGCCTACATTGTATTGGCATGTAAAAAATAAGCGGGCTTTGCTCGACGCCTTAGC
CATTGAGATGTTAGATAGGCACCATACTCACTTTTGCCCTTTAGAAGGGGAAAGCTGGCAAGATTTTTTA
CGTAATAACGCTAAAAGTTTTAGATGTGCTTTACTAAGTCATCGCGATGGAGCAAAAGTACATTTAGGTA
CACGGCCTACAGAAAAACAGTATGAAACTCTCGAAAATCAATTAGCCTTTTTATGCCAACAAGGTTTTTC
ACTAGAGAATGCATTATATGCACTCAGCGCTGTGGGGCATTTTACTTTAGGTTGCGTATTGGAAGATCAA
GAGCATCAAGTCGCTAAAGAAGAAAGGGAAACACCTACTACTGATAGTATGCCGCCATTATTACGACAAG
CTATCGAATTATTTGATCACCAAGGTGCAGAGCCAGCCTTCTTATTCGGCCTTGAATTGATCATATGCGG
ATTAGAAAAACAACTTAAATGTGAAAGTGGGTCCGCGTACAGCGGATCCCGGGAATTCAGATCTTATTAA
AGCAGAACTTGTTTATTGCAGCTTATAATGGTTACAAATAAAGCAATAGCATCACAAATTTCACAAATAA
AGCATTTTTTTCACTGCATTCTAGTTGTGGTTTGTCCAAACTCATCAATGTATCTTATCATGTCTGGTCG
AATCCATGGCGCAGAACTGGTAGGTATGGAAGATCCGCGTTGACATTGATTATTGACTAGTTATTAATAG
TAATCAATTACGGGGTCATTAGTTCATAGCCCATATATGGAGTTCCGCGTTACATAACTTACGGTAAATG
GCCCGCCTGGCTGACCGCCCAACGACCCCCGCCCATTGACGTCAATAATGACGTATGTTCCCATAGTAAC
GCCAATAGGGACTTTCCATTGACGTCAATGGGTGGAGTATTTACGGTAAACTGCCCACTTGGCAGTACAT
CAAGTGTATCATATGCCAAGTACGCCCCCTATTGACGTCAATGACGGTAAATGGCCCGCCTGGCATTATG
CCCAGTACATGACCTTATGGGACTTTCCTACTTGGCAGTACATCTACGTATTAGTCATCGCTATTACCAT
GGTGATGCGGTTTTGGCAGTACATCAATGGGCGTGGATAGCGGTTTGACTCACGGGGATTTCCAAGTCTC
CACCCCATTGACGTCAATGGGAGTTTGTTTTGGCACCAAAATCAACGGGACTTTCCAAAATGTCGTAACA
ACTCCGCCCCATTGACGCAAATGGGCGGTAGGCGTGTACGGTGGGAGGTCTATATAAGCAGAGCTCTCCC
TATCAGTGATAGAGATCTCCCTATCAGTGATAGAGATCGTCGACGAGCTCGTTTAGTGAACCGTCAGATC
GCCTGGAGACGCCATCCACGCTGTTTTGACCTCCATAGAAGACACCGGGACCGATCCAGCCTCCGGACTC
TAGCGTTTAAACTTAAGCTTACCACCATGGATTATAAAGACGATGATGACAAGCACCACCACCACCACCA
CGACAAGGATTGTGAAATGAAACGCACCACACTGGACAGCCCTTTGGGGAAGCTGGAGCTGTCTGGTTGT
GAGCAGGGTCTGCACGAAATAATTTTTCTGGGCAAGGGGACGTCTGCAGCTGATGCCGTGGAGGTCCCAG
CCCCCGCTGCGGTTCTCGGAGGTCCGGAGCCCCTGATACAGGCTACAGCCTGGCTGAATGCCTATTTCCA
CCAGCCCGAGGCTATCGAAGAGTTCCCCGTGCCGGCTCTTCACCATCCCGTTTTCCAGCAAGAGTCGTTC
ACCAGACAGGTGTTATGGAAGCTGCTGAAGGTTGTGAAATTCGGAGAAGTGATTTCTGAGTCACACTTAG
CAGCCCTGGTAGGCAACCCCGCAGCCACGGCAGCAGTGAATACGGCACTGGATGGCAATCCTGTCCCTAT
CCTGATCCCGTGCCACAGAGTGGTCCAGGGGGATTCGGATGTGGGGCCGTACCTTGGTGGACTGGCCGTG
AAGGAATGGCTTCTGGCCCATGAAGGCCACCGGTTGGGGAAGCCAGGCTTGGGATTCGAACTGGAGGTGC
TGTTCCAGGGCCCCGGTACCGCCATCACAAGTTTGTACAAAAAAGCAGGCACCATGGCAACATCAGCTGA
CAGCCCCAGTTCACCCCTCGGGGCGGAGGATCTCCTGAGTGATTCATCAGAACCCCCTGGGCTCAACCAA
GTGTCGTCTGAAGTGACCTCCCAGCTCTATGCTTCTTTGCGCCTCAGCCGGCAGGCGGAGGCCACGGCCC
GAGCCCAGCTGTATTTACCCTCCACCTCCCCGCCTCATGAAGGGTTAGACGGCTTCGCCCAAGAATTGAG
TCGAAGCTTGTCAGTCGGATTGGAAAAGAACTTGAAGAAAAAGGATGGTTCTAAGCATATCTTTGAGATG
GAAAGTGTTCGGGGTCAGCTCCAGACCATGCTCCAAACCTCACGTGATACAGCCTATCGGGATCCTCTCA
TTCCTGGCGCTGGCTCAGAGAGACGGGAAGAGGACTCCTTTGACAGTGATAGCACAGCCACCTTGCTCAA
CACCCGGCCCCTGCAAGACTTGTCTCCATCTAGCTCAGCCCAAGCCCTGGAGGAGCTGTTTCCCCGCTAC
ACCAGCCTTCGGCCAGGGCCTCCACTCAATCCCCCAGATTTTCAGGGGCTGAGAGATGCATTGGATTCAG
AGCATACCCGCCGCAAGCATTGTGAGCGCCATATTCAGAGCCTGCAGACCCGAGTGTTAGAGCTACAGCA
ACAATTAGCCGTGGCTGTGGCTGCCGACCGCAAGAAAGATACCATGATTGAACAACTGGACAAGACCCTG
GCCCGTGTGGTGGAGGGCTGGAACCGGCATGAGGCTGAGCGGACAGAGGTTCTCAGGGGACTTCAAGAGG
AACACCAGGCAGCAGAGCTCACCAGAAGCAAGCAGCAGGAGACAGTAACCCGCCTGGAACAAAGCCTTTC
TGAGGCCATGGAGGCCCTGAATCGTGAGCAGGAAAGTGCCAGACTGCAGCAACGGGAAAGAGAGACACTG
GAGGAGGAAAGGCAAGCTCTGACTCTGAGGTTGGAGGCAGAACAGCAGCGGTGCTGTGTCCTGCAGGAAG
AGCGGGATGCAGCTCGGGCTGGGCAACTGAGTGAGCATCGAGAGTTGGAGACTCTTCGGGCTGCCCTAGA
AGAAGAACGGCAGACCTGGGCCCAGCAAGAGCACCAGCTTAAGGAACACTACCAGGCGCTGCAGGAGGAG
AGCCAGGCTCAGCTGGAAAGGGAGAAGGAGAAGAGCCAGAGGGAAGCCCAGGCCGCCTGGGAGACCCAGC
ACCAGTTGGCATTGGTGCAGTCTGAGGTGCGGCGGCTGGAAGGAGAGCTGGATACAGCTCGGAGAGAGAG
AGATGCCCTGCAGCTGGAAATGAGCTTGGTGCAGGCCCGGTATGAAAGCCAGCGGATCCAGCTGGAGTCG
GAGCTGGCTGTGCAGCTGGAGCAGCGGGTGACAGAGCGGCTGGCGCAGGCTCAGGAGAGCAGCCTACGGC
AAGCAGCCTCCCTCAGGGAACATCACAGGAAGCAGCTGCAGGACCTGAGTGGACAGCACCAGCAGGAGCT
GGCCAGTCAGCTAGCTCAGTTCAAGGTGGAAATGGCAGAACGAGAGGAACGGCAACAGCAGGTGGCTGAG
GACTACGAGCTCAGACTGGCCCGGGAGCAAGCGCGAGTGTGCGAACTGCAGAGTGGGAACCAGCAGCTGG
AGGAGCAGCGGGTGGAGCTGGTGGAAAGACTGCAGGCCATGCTGCAGGCCCACTGGGATGAGGCCAACCA
GCTGCTCAGCACCACTCTCCCGCCGCCCAACCCTCCAGCTCCTCCTGCTGGACCCTCCAGCCCCGGGCCT
CAGGAGCCCGAGAAGGAGGAGAGGAGGGTCTGGACTATGCCTCCCATGGCCGTGGCCCTGAAGCCTGTAT
TGCAGCAGAGCCGGGAAGCAAGGGACGAGCTACCTGGAGCGCCTCCTGTTCTTTGCAGTTCCTCCTCAGA
TCTTAGCCTCCTGTTGGGCCCCTCTTTTCAGAGCCAGCATTCTTTCCAGCCCCTGGAGCCCAAACCAGAC
CTCACTTCATCCACAGCTGGGGCCTTCTCTGCACTTGGGGCCTTCCATCCCGATCATAGGGCAGAAAGGC
CATTCCCTGAGGAAGATCCTGGACCTGACGGGGAGGGCCTCCTAAAGCAAGGGCTGCCGCCTGCTCAGCT
GGAGGGCCTCAAGAATTTTTTGCACCAGTTGCTGGAGACAGTGCCCCAGAACAATGAGAACCCTTCTGTC
GACCTGTTGCCCCCTAAGTCTGGTCCTCTGACTGTCCCATCTTGGGAGGAAGCCCCTCAAGTGCCACGTA
TTCCACCGCCTGTCCACAAAACCAAAGTTCCCTTAGCCATGGCATCCAGTCTTTTCCGGGTCCCTGAGCC
TCCCTCCTCCCATTCACAAGGCAGTGGTCCCAGCAGTGGTTCCCCAGAGAGAGGTGGAGATGGGCTTACA
TTCCCAAGGCAGCTGATGGAGGTGTCTCAACTGTTGCGACTCTACCAGGCTCGGGGCTGGGGGGCTCTGC
CTGCTGAGGATCTCCTGCTCTACCTGAAGAGGCTGGAACACAGCGGGACTGATGGCCGAGGGGATAATGT
CCCCAGAAGGAACACAGACTCCCGCTTGGGTGAGATCCCCCGGAAAGAGATTCCCTCCCAGGCTGTCCCT
CGCCGCCTTGCTACAGCCCCCAAGACTGAAAAACCTCCCGCACGGAAGAAAAGTGGGCACCCTGCCCCGA
GTAGCATGAGGAGCCGGGGGGGAGTCTGGAGATAGAACCCAGCTTTC
Features (pLannotate 1.2.2; 30 found; start..end, strand, type, name):
    433..1990    -  rep_origin     oriP (fragment): Epstein-Barr virus oriP replication origin (Yates et al., 2000)
   2103..2321    -  CDS            gL (fragment): GL_EBVB9 - Experimental evidence at protein level: Swiss-Prot protein existence level 1. The heterodimer glycoprotein H-glycoprotein L is required for the fusion of viral and plasma membranes leading to virus entry into the host cell. Acts as a functional inhibitor of gH and maintains gH in an inhibited form. Upon binding to host integrins, gL dissociates from gH leading to activation of the viral fusion glycoproteins gB and gH. Fusion of EBV with B-lymphocytes requires the additional receptor- binding protein gp42, which forms a complex with gH/gL. The heterodimer gH/gL targets also host EPHA
   2404..4329    -  CDS            EBNA1: Epstein-Barr nuclear antigen 1, also known as EBNA-1 crucial for latent viral infection, and for episomal amplification of vectors containing the oriP origin (Okita et al., 2013)
   4367..4711    -  CDS            BRRF2_EBVB9 (fragment): Protein inferred from homology: Swiss-Prot protein existence level 3. From Epstein-Barr virus (strain B95-8) (HHV-4) (Human herpesvirus 4).
   4714..4737    -  promoter       tet promoter (fragment): E. coli promoter for tetracycline efflux protein gene
   4850..4954    +  promoter       AmpR promoter: bla
   4955..5815    +  CDS            AmpR: β-lactamase; bla; confers resistance to ampicillin, carbenicillin, and related antibiotics
   5986..6574    +  rep_origin     ori: high-copy-number ColE1/pMB1/pBR322/pUC origin of replication
   6620..6743    -  CDS            TcR (fragment): tetracycline efflux protein; tet; confers resistance to tetracycline
   6781..7078    +  promoter       SV40 promoter: SV40 enhancer and early promoter
   7100..7498    +  CDS            BSD: blasticidin S deaminase; Aspergillus terreus BSD; confers resistance to blasticidin
   7542..7676    +  polyA_signal   SV40 poly(A) signal: SV40 polyadenylation signal
   7798..7850    -  misc_feature   bom (fragment): basis of mobility region from pBR322
   7981..8074    +  ncRNA          Retro dr1: Accession: RF00214 - Retrovirus direct repeat 1 (dr1)
   8110..8371    +  promoter       RSV promoter: Rous sarcoma virus enhancer/promoter
   8397..8457    +  promoter       SV40 promoter (fragment): SV40 early promoter
   8488..9060    +  intron         β-globin intron: intron from rabbit β-globin gene
   9115..9133    +  promoter       T7 promoter: promoter for bacteriophage T7 RNA polymerase
   9144..9764    +  CDS            tetR: TETR2_ECOLX - Experimental evidence at protein level: Swiss-Prot protein existence level 1. TetR is the repressor of the tetracycline resistance element; its N-terminal region forms a helix-turn-helix structure and binds DNA. Binding of tetracycline to TetR reduces the repressor affinity for the tetracycline resistance gene (tetA) promoter operator sites. From Escherichia coli.
   9806..9927    +  polyA_signal   SV40 poly(A) signal: SV40 polyadenylation signal
   9982..10361   +  enhancer       CMV enhancer: human cytomegalovirus immediate early enhancer
  10362..10565   +  promoter       CMV promoter: human cytomegalovirus (CMV) immediate early promoter
  10567..10586   +  promoter       PLtetO-1 promoter (fragment): modified phage lambda PL promoter with tet operator sites (Lutz and Bujard, 1997)
  10588..10607   +  promoter       PLtetO-1 promoter (fragment): modified phage lambda PL promoter with tet operator sites (Lutz and Bujard, 1997)
  10615..10648   +  promoter       TRE3GV promoter (fragment): 3rd-generation Tet-responsive promoter that can be activated by binding of Tet-On® 3G, optimized for retroviral and lentiviral vectors
  10764..10781   +  CDS            9xHis (fragment): 9xHis affinity tag
  10782..11324   +  CDS            MGMT (fragment): MGMT_HUMAN - Experimental evidence at protein level: Swiss-Prot protein existence level 1. Involved in the cellular defense against the biological effects of O6-methylguanine (O6-MeG) and O4-methylthymine (O4-MeT) in DNA. Repairs the methylated nucleobase in DNA by stoichiometrically transferring the methyl group to a cysteine residue in the enzyme. This is a suicide reaction: the enzyme is irreversibly inactivated. From Homo sapiens (Human).
  11368..11388   +  protein_bind   attB1: mutant version of attB; core recombination site for the Gateway® BP reaction BP Clonase™
  11394..14102   +  CDS            CNTROB: CNTRB_HUMAN - Also known as LIP8. Experimental evidence at protein level: Swiss-Prot protein existence level 1. Required for centriole duplication. Inhibition of centriole duplication leading to defects in cytokinesis. From Homo sapiens (Human).
  14107..14      -  protein_bind   attB2 (across the origin): mutant version of attB; recombination site for the Gateway® BP reaction BP Clonase™
