[The description below was written by a language model from this plasmid's Addgene catalogue record and pLannotate feature annotations shown in this document.]
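Description:
pEBTetDBl-CLIP-Centrobin is an episomal, tetracycline-regulated mammalian expression plasmid of about 14.2 kb built on the pEBTetDBl backbone. In E. coli it replicates from a high-copy ColE1/pUC-type origin and is selected through the β-lactamase (ampicillin resistance) gene. In mammalian cells the Epstein-Barr virus oriP origin together with the EBNA1 coding sequence allows the plasmid to persist as a replicating episome rather than relying on integration. An SV40 promoter-driven blasticidin S deaminase cassette with an SV40 poly(A) signal provides selection. Short fragments of EBV genes and of pBR322 (tetracycline resistance, bom) appear to be backbone remnants.

The payload is human centrobin (CNTROB), a centrosomal protein required for centriole duplication, inserted by Gateway cloning and flanked by attB1 and attB2 sites. Upstream and N-terminal to it lies a His tag, a catalogue-listed FLAG tag that is not annotated in the feature tables, and CLIP-tag, which the annotation detects as an MGMT fragment because CLIP-tag is an engineered derivative of that alkyltransferase and reacts covalently with benzylcytosine substrates. Expression is driven by a CMV enhancer/promoter carrying two tet operator sites. A separate cassette (RSV promoter, β-globin intron, tetR, SV40 poly(A)) supplies the Tet repressor from the same plasmid, so transcription is held off until tetracycline or doxycycline is added. No polyadenylation signal is annotated after the insert, consistent with the depositor's note that a poly(A) deletion gives low protein expression. The associated work used such fusions for selective chemical crosslinking of centrosomal proteins. The sequenced record is about 100 bp shorter than the depositor's, mainly within oriP.
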