Addgene plasmid #136879: pEBTetDBl-CLIP-Centrobin
Purpose: Mammalian expression of the centrosomal protein Centrombin N-terminally fused to CLIP-tag
Depositing lab: Kai Johnsson. Depositing organization: Swiss Federal Institute of Technology (EPFL). Publication: Selective chemical crosslinking reveals a Cep57-Cep63-Cep152 centrosomal complex. Lukinavicius G, Lavogina D, Orpinell M, Umezawa K, Reymond L, Garin N, Gonczy P, Johnsson K. Curr Biol. 2013 Feb 4;23(3):265-70. doi: 10.1016/j.cub.2012.12.030. Epub 2013 Jan 17. PubMed 23333316.
Backbone
  Vector backbone: pEBTetDBl
  Backbone size w/o insert (bp): 10639
  Vector type: Mammalian Expression
  Selectable markers: Blasticidin
Growth in bacteria
  Bacterial resistance: Ampicillin, 100 μg/mL
  Growth temperature: 37°C
  Growth strain: DH5alpha
  Copy number: High Copy
Gene/Insert
  Gene/Insert name: CLIP-Centrobin
  Species: H. sapiens (human), Synthetic
  Insert size (bp): 3585
  Entrez Gene: CNTROB (a.k.a. LIP8, PP1221)
  Promoter: CMV-TetO2
  Tag / fusion protein: FLAG-tag / His-tag (N terminal on insert)
  Cloning method: Gateway Cloning
  Sequencing primers: 5′ CMV_Fwd
Terms and licenses: Academic/Nonprofit Terms; Industry Terms: Not Available to Industry
Depositor comments: PolyAdenylation RNA deletion - low protein expression level
How to cite: pEBTetDBl-CLIP-Centrobin was a gift from Kai Johnsson (Addgene plasmid # 136879 ; http://n2t.net/addgene:136879 ; RRID:Addgene_136879)
