>Addgene plasmid #136879 | pEBTetDBl-CLIP-Centrobin | depositor partial sequence | sequence record 264185 | Insert
ATGGGCGGTAGGCGTGTACGGTGGGAGGTCTATATAAGCAGAGCTCTCCCTATCAGTGATAGAGATCTCC
CTATCAGTGATAGAGATCGTCGACGAGCTCGTTTAGTGAACCGTCAGATCGCCTGGAGACGCCATCCACG
CTGTTTTGACCTCCATAGAAGACACCGGGACCGATCCAGCCTCCGGACTCTAGCGTTTAAACTTAAGCTT
ACCACCATGGATTATAAAGACGATGATGACAAGCACCACCACCACCACCACGACAAGGATTGTGAAATGA
AACGCACCACACTGGACAGCCCTTTGGGGAAGCTGGAGCTGTCTGGTTGTGAGCAGGGTCTGCACGAAAT
AATTTTTCTGGGCAAGGGGACGTCTGCAGCTGATGCCGTGGAGGTCCCAGCCCCCGCTGCGGTTCTCGGA
GGTCCGGAGCCCCTGATACAGGCTACAGCCTGGCTGAATGCCTATTTCCACCAGCCCGAGGCTATCGAAG
AGTTCCCCGTGCCGGCTCTTCACCATCCCGTTTTCCAGCAAGAGTCGTTCACCAGACAGGTGTTATGGAA
GCTGCTGAAGGTTGTGAAATTCGGAGAAGTGATTTCTGAGTCACACTTAGCAGCCCTGGTAGGCAACCCC
GCAGCCACGGCAGCAGTGAATACGGCACTGGATGGCAATCCTGTCCCTATCCTGATCCCGTGCCACAGAG
TGGTCCAGGGGGATTCGGATGTGGGGCCGTACCTTGGTGGACTGGCCGTGAAGGAATGGCTTCTGGCCCA
TGAAGGCCACCGGTTGGGGAAGCCAGGCTTGGGATTCGAACTGGAGGTGCTGTTCCAGGGCCCCGGTACC
GCCATCACAAGTTTGTACAAAAAAGCAGGCACCATGGCAACATCAGCTGACAGCCCCAGTTCACCCCTCG
GGGCGGAGGATCTCCTGAGTGATTCATCAGAACCCCCTGGGCTCAACCAAGTGTCGTCTGAAGTGACCTC
CCAGCTCTATGCTTCTTTGCGCCTCAGCCGGCAGGCGGAGGCCACGGCCCGAGCCCAGCTGTATTTACCC
TCCACCTCCCCGCCTCATGAAGGGTTAGACGGCTTCGCCCAAGAATTGAGTCGAAGCTTGTCAGTCGGAT
TGGAAAAGAACTTGAAGAAAAAGGATGGTTCTAAGCATATCTTTGAGATGGAAAGTGTTCGGGGTCAGCT
CCAGACCATGCTCCAAACCTCACGTGATACAGCCTATCGGGATCCTCTCATTCCTGGCGCTGGCTCAGAG
AGACGGGAAGAGGACTCCTTTGACAGTGATAGCACAGCCACCTTGCTCAACACCCGGCCCCTGCAAGACT
TGTCTCCATCTAGCTCAGCCCAAGCCCTGGAGGAGCTGTTTCCCCGCTACACCAGCCTTCGGCCAGGGCC
TCCACTCAATCCCCCAGATTTTCAGGGGCTGAGAGATGCATTGGATTCAGAGCATACCCGCCGCAAGCAT
TGTGAGCGCCATATTCAGAGCCTGCAGACCCGAGTGTTAGAGCTACAGCAACAATTAGCCGTGGCTGTGG
CTGCCGACCGCAAGAAAGATACCATGATTGAACAACTGGACAAGACCCTGGCCCGTGTGGTGGAGGGCTG
GAACCGGCATGAGGCTGAGCGGACAGAGGTTCTCAGGGGACTTCAAGAGGAACACCAGGCAGCAGAGCTC
ACCAGAAGCAAGCAGCAGGAGACAGTAACCCGCCTGGAACAAAGCCTTTCTGAGGCCATGGAGGCCCTGA
ATCGTGAGCAGGAAAGTGCCAGACTGCAGCAACGGGAAAGAGAGACACTGGAGGAGGAAAGGCAAGCTCT
GACTCTGAGGTTGGAGGCAGAACAGCAGCGGTGCTGTGTCCTGCAGGAAGAGCGGGATGCAGCTCGGGCT
GGGCAACTGAGTGAGCATCGAGAGTTGGAGACTCTTCGGGCTGCCCTAGAAGAAGAACGGCAGACCTGGG
CCCAGCAAGAGCACCAGCTTAAGGAACACTACCAGGCGCTGCAGGAGGAGAGCCAGGCTCAGCTGGAAAG
GGAGAAGGAGAAGAGCCAGAGGGAAGCCCAGGCCGCCTGGGAGACCCAGCACCAGTTGGCATTGGTGCAG
TCTGAGGTGCGGCGGCTGGAAGGAGAGCTGGATACAGCTCGGAGAGAGAGAGATGCCCTGCAGCTGGAAA
TGAGCTTGGTGCAGGCCCGGTATGAAAGCCAGCGGATCCAGCTGGAGTCGGAGCTGGCTGTGCAGCTGGA
GCAGCGGGTGACAGAGCGGCTGGCGCAGGCTCAGGAGAGCAGCCTACGGCAAGCAGCCTCCCTCAGGGAA
CATCACAGGAAGCAGCTGCAGGACCTGAGTGGACAGCACCAGCAGGAGCTGGCCAGTCAGCTAGCTCAGT
TCAAGGTGGAAATGGCAGAACGAGAGGAACGGCAACAGCAGGTGGCTGAGGACTACGAGCTCAGACTGGC
CCGGGAGCAAGCGCGAGTGTGCGAACTGCAGAGTGGGAACCAGCAGCTGGAGGAGCAGCGGGTGGAGCTG
GTGGAAAGACTGCAGGCCATGCTGCAGGCCCACTGGGATGAGGCCAACCAGCTGCTCAGCACCACTCTCC
CGCCGCCCAACCCTCCAGCTCCTCCTGCTGGACCCTCCAGCCCCGGGCCTCAGGAGCCCGAGAAGGAGGA
GAGGAGGGTCTGGACTATGCCTCCCATGGCCGTGGCCCTGAAGCCTGTATTGCAGCAGAGCCGGGAAGCA
AGGGACGAGCTACCTGGAGCGCCTCCTGTTCTTTGCAGTTCCTCCTCAGATCTTAGCCTCCTGTTGGGCC
CCTCTTTTCAGAGCCAGCATTCTTTCCAGCCCCTGGAGCCCAAACCAGACCTCACTTCATCCACAGCTGG
GGCCTTCTCTGCACTTGGGGCCTTCCATCCCGATCATAGGGCAGAAAGGCCATTCCCTGAGGAAGATCCT
GGACCTGACGGGGAGGGCCTCCTAAAGCAAGGGCTGCCGCCTGCTCAGCTGGAGGGCCTCAAGAATTTTT
TGCACCAGTTGCTGGAGACAGTGCCCCAGAACAATGAGAACCCTTCTGTCGACCTGTTGCCCCCTAAGTC
TGGTCCTCTGACTGTCCCATCTTGGGAGGAAGCCCCTCAAGTGCCACGTATTCCACCGCCTGTCCACAAA
ACCAAAGTTCCCTTAGCCATGGCATCCAGTCTTTTCCGGGTCCCTGAGCCTCCCTCCTCCCATTCACAAG
GCAGTGGTCCCAGCAGTGGTTCCCCAGAGAGAGGTGGAGATGGGCTTACATTCCCAAGGCAGCTGATGGA
GGTGTCTCAACTGTTGCGACTCTACCAGGCTCGGGGCTGGGGGGCTCTGCCTGCTGAGGATCTCCTGCTC
TACCTGAAGAGGCTGGAACACAGCGGGACTGATGGCCGAGGGGATAATGTCCCCAGAAGGAACACAGACT
CCCGCTTGGGTGAGATCCCCCGGAAAGAGATTCCCTCCCAGGCTGTCCCTCGCCGCCTTGCTACAGCCCC
CAAGACTGAAAAACCTCCCGCACGGAAGAAAAGTGGGCACCCTGCCCCGAGTAGCATGAGGAGCCGGGGG
GGAGTCTGGAGATAG
